>Addgene plasmid #175515 | pGEX nsp1 R99A CoV2 | addgene full sequence | sequence record 345226 | Addgene NGS Result
TGGCATAAATATCTCACTCGCAATCAAATTCAGCCGATAGCGGAACGGGAAGGCGACTGGAGTGCCATGT
CCGGTTTTCAACAAACCATGCAAATGCTGAATGAGGGCATCGTTCCCACTGCGATGCTGGTTGCCAACGA
TCAGATGGCGCTGGGCGCAATGCGCGCCATTACCGAGTCCGGGCTGCGCGTTGGTGCGGATATCTCGGTA
GTGGGATACGACGATACCGAAGACAGCTCATGTTATATCCCGCCGTTAACCACCATCAAACAGGATTTTC
GCCTGCTGGGGCAAACCAGCGTGGACCGCTTGCTGCAACTCTCTCAGGGCCAGGCGGTGAAGGGCAATCA
GCTGTTGCCCGTCTCACTGGTGAAAAGAAAAACCACGCTAGCGCCCAATACGCAAACCGCCTCTCCCCGC
GCGTTGGCCGATTCATTAATGCAGCTGGCACGACAGGTTTCCCGACTGGAAAGCGGGCAGTGAGCGCAAC
GCAATTAATGTAAGTTAGCTCACTCATTAGGCACCCCAGGCTTTACACTTTATGCTTCCGGCTCGTATGT
TGTGTGGAATTGTGAGCGGATAACAATTTCACACAGGAAACAGCTATGACCATGATTACGGATTCACTGG
CCGTCGTTTTACAACGTCGTGACTGGGAAAACCCTGGCGTTACCCAACTTAATCGCCTTGCAGCACATCC
CCCTTTCGCCAGCTGGCGTAATAGCGAAGAGGCCCGCACCGATCGCCCTTCCCAACAGTTGCGCAGCCTG
AATGGCGAATGGCGCTTTGCCTGGTTTCCGGCACCAGAAGCGGTGCCGGAAAGCTGGCTGGAGTGCGATC
TTCCTGAGGCCGATACTGTCGTCGTCCCCTCAAACTGGCAGATGCACGGTTACGATGCGCCCATCTACAC
CAACGTGACCTATCCCATTACGGTCAATCCGCCGTTTGTTCCCACGGAGAATCCGACGGGTTGTTACTCG
CTCACATTTAATGTTGATGAAAGCTGGCTACAGGAAGGCCAGACGCGAATTATTTTTGATGGCGTTGGAA
TTAGCTTATCGACTGCACGGTGCACCAATGCTTCTGGCGTCAGGCAGCCATCGGAAGCTGTGGTATGGCT
GTGCAGGTCGTAAATCACTGCATAATTCGTGTCGCTCAAGGCGCACTCCCGTTCTGGATAATGTTTTTTG
CGCCGACATCATAACGGTTCTGGCAAATATTCTGAAATGAGCTGTTGACAATTAATCATCGGCTCGTATA
ATGTGTGGAATTGTGAGCGGATAACAATTTCACACAGGAAACAGTATTCATGTCCCCTATACTAGGTTAT
TGGAAAATTAAGGGCCTTGTGCAACCCACTCGACTTCTTTTGGAATATCTTGAAGAAAAATATGAAGAGC
ATTTGTATGAGCGCGATGAAGGTGATAAATGGCGAAACAAAAAGTTTGAATTGGGTTTGGAGTTTCCCAA
TCTTCCTTATTATATTGATGGTGATGTTAAATTAACACAGTCTATGGCCATCATACGTTATATAGCTGAC
AAGCACAACATGTTGGGTGGTTGTCCAAAAGAGCGTGCAGAGATTTCAATGCTTGAAGGAGCGGTTTTGG
ATATTAGATACGGTGTTTCGAGAATTGCATATAGTAAAGACTTTGAAACTCTCAAAGTTGATTTTCTTAG
CAAGCTACCTGAAATGCTGAAAATGTTCGAAGATCGTTTATGTCATAAAACATATTTAAATGGTGATCAT
GTAACCCATCCTGACTTCATGTTGTATGACGCTCTTGATGTTGTTTTATACATGGACCCAATGTGCCTGG
ATGCGTTCCCAAAATTAGTTTGTTTTAAAAAACGTATTGAAGCTATCCCACAAATTGATAAGTACTTGAA
ATCCAGCAAGTATATAGCATGGCCTTTGCAGGGCTGGCAAGCCACGTTTGGTGGTGGCGACCATCCTCCA
AAATCGGATCTGGAAGTTCTGTTCCAGGGGCCCGAGAGCCTTGTCCCTGGTTTCAACGAGAAAACACACG
TCCAACTCAGTTTGCCTGTTTTACAGGTTCGCGACGTGCTCGTACGTGGCTTTGGAGACTCCGTGGAGGA
GGTCTTATCAGAGGCACGTCAACATCTTAAAGATGGCACTTGTGGCTTAGTAGAAGTTGAAAAAGGCGTT
TTGCCTCAACTTGAACAGCCCTATGTGTTCATCAAACGTTCGGATGCTCGAACTGCACCTCATGGTCATG
TTATGGTTGAGCTGGTAGCAGAACTCGAAGGCATTCAGTACGGTGCAAGTGGTGAGACACTTGGTGTCCT
TGTCCCTCATGTGGGCGAAATACCAGTGGCTTACCGCAAGGTTCTTCTTCGTAAGAACGGTAATAAAGGA
GCTGGTGGCCATAGTTACGGCGCCGATCTAAAGTCATTTGACTTAGGCGACGAGCTTGGCACTGATCCTT
ATGAAGATTTTCAAGAAAACTGGAACACTAAACATAGCAGTGGTGTTACCCGTGAACTCATGCGTGAGCT
TAACGGAGGGTAAGGCCGCATCGTGACTGACTGACGATCTGCCTCGCGCGTTTCGGTGATGACGGTGAAA
ACCTCTGACACATGCAGCTCCCGGAGACGGTCACAGCTTGTCTGTAAGCGGATGCCGGGAGCAGACAAGC
CCGTCAGGGCGCGTCAGCGGGTGTTGGCGGGTGTCGGGGCGCAGCCATGACCCAGTCACGTAGCGATAGC
GGAGTGTATAATTCTTGAAGACGAAAGGGCCTCGTGATACGCCTATTTTTATAGGTTAATGTCATGATAA
TAATGGTTTCTTAGACGTCAGGTGGCACTTTTCGGGGAAATGTGCGCGGAACCCCTATTTGTTTATTTTT
CTAAATACATTCAAATATGTATCCGCTCATGAGACAATAACCCTGATAAATGCTTCAATAATATTGAAAA
AGGAAGAGTATGAGTATTCAACATTTCCGTGTCGCCCTTATTCCCTTTTTTGCGGCATTTTGCCTTCCTG
TTTTTGCTCACCCAGAAACGCTGGTGAAAGTAAAAGATGCTGAAGATCAGTTGGGTGCACGAGTGGGTTA
CATCGAACTGGATCTCAACAGCGGTAAGATCCTTGAGAGTTTTCGCCCCGAAGAACGTTTTCCAATGATG
AGCACTTTTAAAGTTCTGCTATGTGGCGCGGTATTATCCCGTGTTGACGCCGGGCAAGAGCAACTCGGTC
GCCGCATACACTATTCTCAGAATGACTTGGTTGAGTACTCACCAGTCACAGAAAAGCATCTTACGGATGG
CATGACAGTAAGAGAATTATGCAGTGCTGCCATAACCATGAGTGATAACACTGCGGCCAACTTACTTCTG
ACAACGATCGGAGGACCGAAGGAGCTAACCGCTTTTTTGCACAACATGGGGGATCATGTAACTCGCCTTG
ATCGTTGGGAACCGGAGCTGAATGAAGCCATACCAAACGACGAGCGTGACACCACGATGCCTGCAGCAAT
GGCAACAACGTTGCGCAAACTATTAACTGGCGAACTACTTACTCTAGCTTCCCGGCAACAATTAATAGAC
TGGATGGAGGCGGATAAAGTTGCAGGACCACTTCTGCGCTCGGCCCTTCCGGCTGGCTGGTTTATTGCTG
ATAAATCTGGAGCCGGTGAGCGTGGGTCTCGCGGTATCATTGCAGCACTGGGGCCAGATGGTAAGCCCTC
CCGTATCGTAGTTATCTACACGACGGGGAGTCAGGCAACTATGGATGAACGAAATAGACAGATCGCTGAG
ATAGGTGCCTCACTGATTAAGCATTGGTAACTGTCAGACCAAGTTTACTCATATATACTTTAGATTGATT
TAAAACTTCATTTTTAATTTAAAAGGATCTAGGTGAAGATCCTTTTTGATAATCTCATGACCAAAATCCC
TTAACGTGAGTTTTCGTTCCACTGAGCGTCAGACCCCGTAGAAAAGATCAAAGGATCTTCTTGAGATCCT
TTTTTTCTGCGCGTAATCTGCTGCTTGCAAACAAAAAAACCACCGCTACCAGCGGTGGTTTGTTTGCCGG
ATCAAGAGCTACCAACTCTTTTTCCGAAGGTAACTGGCTTCAGCAGAGCGCAGATACCAAATACTGTCCT
TCTAGTGTAGCCGTAGTTAGGCCACCACTTCAAGAACTCTGTAGCACCGCCTACATACCTCGCTCTGCTA
ATCCTGTTACCAGTGGCTGCTGCCAGTGGCGATAAGTCGTGTCTTACCGGGTTGGACTCAAGACGATAGT
TACCGGATAAGGCGCAGCGGTCGGGCTGAACGGGGGGTTCGTGCACACAGCCCAGCTTGGAGCGAACGAC
CTACACCGAACTGAGATACCTACAGCGTGAGCTATGAGAAAGCGCCACGCTTCCCGAAGGGAGAAAGGCG
GACAGGTATCCGGTAAGCGGCAGGGTCGGAACAGGAGAGCGCACGAGGGAGCTTCCAGGGGGAAACGCCT
GGTATCTTTATAGTCCTGTCGGGTTTCGCCACCTCTGACTTGAGCGTCGATTTTTGTGATGCTCGTCAGG
GGGGCGGAGCCTATGGAAAAACGCCAGCAACGCGGCCTTTTTACGGTTCCTGGCCTTTTGCTGGCCTTTT
GCTCACATGTTCTTTCCTGCGTTATCCCCTGATTCTGTGGATAACCGTATTACCGCCTTTGAGTGAGCTG
ATACCGCTCGCCGCAGCCGAACGACCGAGCGCAGCGAGTCAGTGAGCGAGGAAGCGGAAGAGCGCCTGAT
GCGGTATTTTCTCCTTACGCATCTGTGCGGTATTTCACACCGCATAAATTCCGACACCATCGAATGGCGC
AAAACCTTTCGCGGTATGGCATGATAGCGCCCGGAAGAGAGTCAATTCAGGGTGGTGAATGTGAAACCAG
TAACGTTATACGATGTCGCAGAGTATGCCGGTGTCTCTTATCAGACCGTTTCCCGCGTGGTGAACCAGGC
CAGCCACGTTTCTGCGAAAACGCGGGAAAAAGTGGAAGCGGCGATGGCGGAGCTGAATTACATTCCCAAC
CGCGTGGCACAACAACTGGCGGGCAAACAGTCGTTGCTGATTGGCGTTGCCACCTCCAGTCTGGCCCTGC
ACGCGCCGTCGCAAATTGTCGCGGCGATTAAATCTCGCGCCGATCAACTGGGTGCCAGCGTGGTGGTGTC
GATGGTAGAACGAAGCGGCGTCGAAGCCTGTAAAGCGGCGGTGCACAATCTTCTCGCGCAACGCGTCAGT
GGGCTGATCATTAACTATCCGCTGGATGACCAGGATGCCATTGCTGTGGAAGCTGCCTGCACTAATGTTC
CGGCGTTATTTCTTGATGTCTCTGACCAGACACCCATCAACAGTATTATTTTCTCCCATGAAGACGGTAC
GCGACTGGGCGTGGAGCATCTGGTCGCATTGGGTCACCAGCAAATCGCGCTGTTAGCGGGCCCATTAAGT
TCTGTCTCGGCGCGTCTGCGTCTGGCTGGC
Features (pLannotate 1.2.2; 17 found; start..end, strand, type, name):
    496..517     +  protein_bind   CAP binding site: CAP binding activates transcription in the presence of cAMP. E. coli catabolite activator protein
    532..562     +  promoter       lac promoter: promoter for the E. coli lac operon
    570..586     +  protein_bind   lac operator: The lac repressor binds to the lac operator to inhibit transcription in E. coli. This inhibition can be relieved by adding lactose or isopropyl-β-D-thiogalactopyranoside (IPTG). lac repressor encoded by lacI
    606..779     +  CDS            lacZα: LacZα fragment of β-galactosidase; lacZ fragment
   1043..1159    -  CDS            yciV (fragment): RNAAM_ECOLI - Also known as trpH From Escherichia coli (strain K12).
   1235..1263    +  promoter       tac promoter: strong E. coli promoter; hybrid between the trp and lac UV5 promoters
   1271..1287    +  protein_bind   lac operator: The lac repressor binds to the lac operator to inhibit transcription in E. coli. This inhibition can be relieved by adding lactose or isopropyl-β-D-thiogalactopyranoside (IPTG). lac repressor encoded by lacI
   1310..1963    +  CDS            GST26_SCHJA: Experimental evidence at protein level: Swiss-Prot protein existence level 1. GST isoenzymes appear to play a central role in the parasite detoxification system. Other functions are also suspected including a role in increasing the solubility of haematin in the parasite gut. From Schistosoma japonicum (Blood fluke).
   1994..2530    +  CDS            R1A_SARS2 (fragment): Experimental evidence at protein level: Swiss-Prot protein existence level 1. [Non-structural protein 10]: Plays a pivotal role in viral transcription by stimulating both nsp14 3'-5' exoribonuclease and nsp16 2'-O-methyltransferase activities. Therefore plays an essential role in viral mRNAs cap methylation. From Severe acute respiratory syndrome coronavirus 2 (2019-nCoV) (SARS-CoV-2).
   2559..2598    +  CDS            rop (fragment): Rop protein, which maintains plasmids at low copy number; rop
   2700..2740    +  misc_feature   bom (fragment): basis of mobility region from pBR322
   2845..2949    +  promoter       AmpR promoter: bla
   2950..3810    +  CDS            AmpR: β-lactamase; bla; confers resistance to ampicillin, carbenicillin, and related antibiotics
   3981..4569    +  rep_origin     ori: high-copy-number ColE1/pMB1/pBR322/pUC origin of replication
   4755..4806    -  misc_feature   bom (fragment): basis of mobility region from pBR322
   4813..4890    +  promoter       lacI promoter: lacI
   4891..483     +  CDS            lacI (across the origin): lac repressor; lacI; The lac repressor binds to the lac operator to inhibit transcription in E. coli. This inhibition can be relieved by adding lactose or isopropyl-β-D-thiogalactopyranoside (IPTG).
