[The description below was written by a language model from this plasmid's Addgene catalogue record and pLannotate feature annotations shown in this document.]
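Description:
pGEX nsp1 R99A CoV2 is a bacterial expression plasmid built on the commercial pGEX backbone, designed to produce a point mutant of SARS-CoV-2 non-structural protein 1 (nsp1) as a glutathione S-transferase fusion in E. coli. The 5,490 bp plasmid replicates from a ColE1/pMB1-type origin and is selected with ampicillin through the bla (β-lactamase) gene and its native promoter. The catalogue lists it as low copy, although the annotation tool labels the origin generically as high copy and only fragments of rop and the pBR322 bom region are detected.

The expression cassette consists of the hybrid trp/lac tac promoter followed by a lac operator, driving the Schistosoma japonicum GST coding sequence, with the roughly 540 bp nsp1 insert shortly downstream. The insert is annotated as a fragment of the SARS-CoV-2 replicase polyprotein 1a; the nsp10 function text attached to that annotation comes from the generic polyprotein entry and does not describe this insert. A plasmid-borne lacI gene with its own promoter supplies lac repressor, keeping the tac promoter off until it is relieved by IPTG. The short gap between GST and nsp1 presumably holds linker sequence, but no protease cleavage site is annotated. Remnants of the lac promoter/operator, lacZα and a small yciV fragment are backbone carry-over.

The R99A substitution is described in the record as an N-terminal domain mutant. The N-terminal GST tag allows glutathione-affinity purification of the recombinant protein, and the associated study concerns the role of the nsp1 N-terminal domain in suppressing cellular gene expression while preserving viral gene expression. The cloning method is not recorded.
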