Addgene plasmid #175515: pGEX nsp1 R99A CoV2
Purpose: For protein expression of R99A nsp1 CoV2
Depositing lab: Britt Glaunsinger. Depositing organization: University of California, Berkeley. Publication: The N-terminal domain of SARS-CoV-2 nsp1 plays key roles in suppression of cellular gene expression and preservation of viral gene expression. Mendez AS, Ly M, Gonzalez-Sanchez AM, Hartenian E, Ingolia NT, Cate JH, Glaunsinger BA. Cell Rep. 2021 Oct 19;37(3):109841. doi: 10.1016/j.celrep.2021.109841. Epub 2021 Sep 30. PubMed 34624207.
Backbone
  Vector backbone: pGEX
  Backbone manufacturer: GE (cytiva)
  Backbone size w/o insert (bp): 4950
  Total vector size (bp): 5490
  Vector type: Bacterial Expression
Growth in bacteria
  Bacterial resistance: Ampicillin, 100 μg/mL
  Growth temperature: 37°C
  Growth strain: DH5alpha
  Copy number: Low Copy
Gene/Insert
  Gene/Insert name: R99A nsp1 CoV2 (alt name: N-terminal mutant)
  Species: CoV2
  Insert size (bp): 540
  Promoter: tac promoter
  Tag / fusion protein: GST tag (N terminal on backbone)
  Cloning method: Unknown
  Sequencing primers: 5′ pGEX forward; 3′ pGEX reverse
Terms and licenses: Academic/Nonprofit Terms; Industry Terms: Not Available to Industry
How to cite: pGEX nsp1 R99A CoV2 was a gift from Britt Glaunsinger (Addgene plasmid # 175515 ; http://n2t.net/addgene:175515 ; RRID:Addgene_175515)
